Addgene plasmid #97025: pEAHISPSVORF239
Purpose: Expressing Pyrobaculum spherical virus orf239 protein
Depositing lab: Huanting Liu & James Naismith. Depositing organization: University of St. Andrews. Publication: The Scottish Structural Proteomics Facility: targets, methods and outputs. Oke M, Carter LG, Johnson KA, Liu H, McMahon SA, Yan X, Kerou M, Weikart ND, Kadi N, Sheikh MA, Schmelz S, Dorward M, Zawadzki M, Cozens C, Falconer H, Powers H, Overton IM, van Niekerk CA, Peng X, Patel P, Garrett RA, Prangishvili D, Botting CH, Coote PJ, Dryden DT, Barton GJ, Schwarz-Linek U, Challis GL, Taylor GL, White MF, Naismith JH. J Struct Funct Genomics. 2010 Jun;11(2):167-80. doi: 10.1007/s10969-010-9090-y. Epub 2010 Apr 24. PubMed 20419351.
Backbone
  Vector backbone: pEAHISTEV, modified from pDEST14
  Backbone manufacturer: BSRC, University of St Andrews
  Backbone size w/o insert (bp): 3705
  Total vector size (bp): 4422
  Modifications to backbone: none
Growth in bacteria
  Bacterial resistance: Ampicillin, 100 μg/mL
  Growth temperature: 37°C
  Growth strain: DH5alpha
  Growth instructions: Protein expression in DE3 strains
  Copy number: High Copy
Gene/Insert
  Gene/Insert name: PSV orf 239 (alt name: orf239)
  Species: Pyrobaculum spherical virus
  Mutation: none
  Promoter: T7
  Tag / fusion protein: N-ter TEV protease cleavable 6HIs (N terminal on backbone)
  Cloning method: Gateway Cloning
  Sequencing primers: 5′ T7 promoter; 3′ T7 terminator
Resource information
  A portion of this plasmid was derived from a plasmid made by: original
Terms and licenses: Academic/Nonprofit Terms; Industry Terms: Not Available to Industry
How to cite: pEAHISPSVORF239 was a gift from Huanting Liu & James Naismith (Addgene plasmid # 97025 ; http://n2t.net/addgene:97025 ; RRID:Addgene_97025)
