[The description below was written by a language model from this plasmid's Addgene catalogue record and pLannotate feature annotations shown in this document.]
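Description:
pEAHISPSVORF239 is a bacterial protein expression plasmid of about 4.4 kb that carries orf239 of Pyrobaculum spherical virus, a virus of hyperthermophilic archaea. The insert sits in pEAHISTEV, a backbone modified from the Gateway destination vector pDEST14, and the record lists Gateway cloning as the assembly method. The plasmid is maintained in E. coli through a ColE1/pMB1-type origin and selected with ampicillin via the β-lactamase gene and its own promoter. The catalogue lists it as high copy, although the annotation also detects the pBR322-derived bom region and a rop gene, which normally moderates copy number. An f1 phage origin is also present.

The expression cassette is a standard T7 arrangement. A T7 promoter and the efficient phage T7 gene 10 ribosome binding site drive translation of an N-terminal hexahistidine tag, followed by a TEV protease recognition site and then the unmutated viral open reading frame, with a T7 terminator downstream. Because transcription depends on T7 RNA polymerase, protein is produced in DE3 lysogen strains, while a cloning strain is used for propagation. The His tag permits metal-affinity purification, and TEV cleavage then removes it to leave near-native protein.

The automated annotation also flags a short histidine-tag fragment and a partial gene 10B-derived solubility tag between the insert and the terminator. The catalogue describes no C-terminal tag, so these are probably vector remnants, and the record does not show whether they are translated. The plasmid comes from a structural proteomics programme and is suited to recombinant production of this viral protein for structural and biochemical study.
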