Features (pLannotate 1.2.2; 14 found; start..end, strand, type, name):
     12..440     +  rep_origin     f1 ori (sequence partly withheld): f1 bacteriophage origin of replication; arrow indicates direction of (+) strand synthesis
    493..597     +  promoter       AmpR promoter: bla
    598..1458    +  CDS            AmpR: β-lactamase; bla; confers resistance to ampicillin, carbenicillin, and related antibiotics
   1629..2217    +  rep_origin     ori: high-copy-number ColE1/pMB1/pBR322/pUC origin of replication
   2403..2542    -  misc_feature   bom: basis of mobility region from pBR322
   2644..2835    -  CDS            rop: Rop protein, which maintains plasmids at low copy number; rop
   2852..3232    +  CDS            YPB1_ECOLX: Protein predicted: Swiss-Prot protein existence level 4. From Escherichia coli.
   3344..3362    +  promoter       T7 promoter: promoter for bacteriophage T7 RNA polymerase
   3394..3416    +  RBS            RBS: efficient ribosome binding site from bacteriophage T7 gene 10 (Olins and Rangwala, 1989)
   3434..3453    +  CDS            8xHis (fragment): 8xHis affinity tag
   3475..3495    +  CDS            TEV site: tobacco etch virus (TEV) protease recognition and cleavage site
   4262..4279    +  CDS            9xHis (fragment): 9xHis affinity tag
   4289..4338    +  CDS            SET1 (fragment): solubility-enhancement tag derived from T7 phage gene 10B
   4346..4393    +  terminator     T7 terminator: transcription terminator for bacteriophage T7 RNA polymerase
>Addgene plasmid #97025 | pEAHISPSVORF239 | addgene full sequence | sequence record 190127 | Addgene NGS Result
TGGCGAATGGG
[124 nt withheld, positions 12-135]
C
[91 nt withheld, positions 137-227]
A
[49 nt withheld, positions 229-277]
CCTTTGACGTTGGAGTCCACGTTCTTT
[37 nt withheld, positions 305-341]
ACCCTATCTCGGTCTATTCTTTTGATTTATAAGGGATTTTGCCGATTTCGGCCTATTGGTTAAAAAATGA
GCTGATTTAACAAAAATTTAACGCGAATTTTAACAAAATATTAACGCTTACAATTTAGGTGGCACTTTTC
GGGGAAATGTGCGCGGAACCCCTATTTGTTTATTTTTCTAAATACATTCAAATATGTATCCGCTCATGAG
ACAATAACCCTGATAAATGCTTCAATAATATTGAAAAAGGAAGAGTATGAGTATTCAACATTTCCGTGTC
GCCCTTATTCCCTTTTTTGCGGCATTTTGCCTTCCTGTTTTTGCTCACCCAGAAACGCTGGTGAAAGTAA
AAGATGCTGAAGATCAGTTGGGTGCACGAGTGGGTTACATCGAACTGGATCTCAACAGCGGTAAGATCCT
TGAGAGTTTTCGCCCCGAAGAACGTTTTCCAATGATGAGCACTTTTAAAGTTCTGCTATGTGGCGCGGTA
TTATCCCGTATTGACGCCGGGCAAGAGCAACTCGGTCGCCGCATACACTATTCTCAGAATGACTTGGTTG
AGTACTCACCAGTCACAGAAAAGCATCTTACGGATGGCATGACAGTAAGAGAATTATGCAGTGCTGCCAT
AACCATGAGTGATAACACTGCGGCCAACTTACTTCTGACAACGATCGGAGGACCGAAGGAGCTAACCGCT
TTTTTGCACAACATGGGGGATCATGTAACTCGCCTTGATCGTTGGGAACCGGAGCTGAATGAAGCCATAC
CAAACGACGAGCGTGACACCACGATGCCTGCAGCAATGGCAACAACGTTGCGCAAACTATTAACTGGCGA
ACTACTTACTCTAGCTTCCCGGCAACAATTAATAGACTGGATGGAGGCGGATAAAGTTGCAGGACCACTT
CTGCGCTCGGCCCTTCCGGCTGGCTGGTTTATTGCTGATAAATCTGGAGCCGGTGAGCGTGGGTCTCGCG
GTATCATTGCAGCACTGGGGCCAGATGGTAAGCCCTCCCGTATCGTAGTTATCTACACGACGGGGAGTCA
GGCAACTATGGATGAACGAAATAGACAGATCGCTGAGATAGGTGCCTCACTGATTAAGCATTGGTAACTG
TCAGACCAAGTTTACTCATATATACTTTAGATTGATTTAAAACTTCATTTTTAATTTAAAAGGATCTAGG
TGAAGATCCTTTTTGATAATCTCATGACCAAAATCCCTTAACGTGAGTTTTCGTTCCACTGAGCGTCAGA
CCCCGTAGAAAAGATCAAAGGATCTTCTTGAGATCCTTTTTTTCTGCGCGTAATCTGCTGCTTGCAAACA
AAAAAACCACCGCTACCAGCGGTGGTTTGTTTGCCGGATCAAGAGCTACCAACTCTTTTTCCGAAGGTAA
CTGGCTTCAGCAGAGCGCAGATACCAAATACTGTCCTTCTAGTGTAGCCGTAGTTAGGCCACCACTTCAA
GAACTCTGTAGCACCGCCTACATACCTCGCTCTGCTAATCCTGTTACCAGTGGCTGCTGCCAGTGGCGAT
AAGTCGTGTCTTACCGGGTTGGACTCAAGACGATAGTTACCGGATAAGGCGCAGCGGTCGGGCTGAACGG
GGGGTTCGTGCACACAGCCCAGCTTGGAGCGAACGACCTACACCGAACTGAGATACCTACAGCGTGAGCT
ATGAGAAAGCGCCACGCTTCCCGAAGGGAGAAAGGCGGACAGGTATCCGGTAAGCGGCAGGGTCGGAACA
GGAGAGCGCACGAGGGAGCTTCCAGGGGGAAACGCCTGGTATCTTTATAGTCCTGTCGGGTTTCGCCACC
TCTGACTTGAGCGTCGATTTTTGTGATGCTCGTCAGGGGGGCGGAGCCTATGGAAAAACGCCAGCAACGC
GGCCTTTTTACGGTTCCTGGCCTTTTGCTGGCCTTTTGCTCACATGTTCTTTCCTGCGTTATCCCCTGAT
TCTGTGGATAACCGTATTACCGCCTTTGAGTGAGCTGATACCGCTCGCCGCAGCCGAACGACCGAGCGCA
GCGAGTCAGTGAGCGAGGAAGCGGAAGAGCGCCTGATGCGGTATTTTCTCCTTACGCATCTGTGCGGTAT
TTCACACCGCAATGGTGCACTCTCAGTACAATCTGCTCTGATGCCGCATAGTTAAGCCAGTATACACTCC
GCTATCGCTACGTGACTGGGTCATGGCTGCGCCCCGACACCCGCCAACACCCGCTGACGCGCCCTGACGG
GCTTGTCTGCTCCCGGCATCCGCTTACAGACAAGCTGTGACCGTCTCCGGGAGCTGCATGTGTCAGAGGT
TTTCACCGTCATCACCGAAACGCGCGAGGCAGCTGCGGTAAAGCTCATCAGCGTGGTCGTGAAGCGATTC
ACAGATGTCTGCCTGTTCATCCGCGTCCAGCTCGTTGAGTTTCTCCAGAAGCGTTAATGTCTGGCTTCTG
ATAAAGCGGGCCATGTTAAGGGCGGTTTTTTCCTGTTTGGTCACTGATGCCTCCGTGTAAGGGGGATTTC
TGTTCATGGGGGTAATGATACCGATGAAACGAGAGAGGATGCTCACGATACGGGTTACTGATGATGAACA
TGCCCGGTTACTGGAACGTTGTGAGGGTAAACAACTGGCGGTATGGATGCGGCGGGACCAGAGAAAAATC
ACTCAGGGTCAATGCCAGCGCTTCGTTAATACAGATGTAGGTGTTCCACAGGGTAGCCAGCAGCATCCTG
CGATGCAGATCCGGAACATAATGGTGCAGGGCGCTGACTTCCGCGTTTCCAGACTTTACGAAACACGGAA
ACCGAAGACCATTCATGTTGTTGCTCAGGTCGCAGACGTTTTGCAGCAGCAGTCGCTTCACGTTCGCTCG
CGTATCGGTGATTCATTCTGCTAACCAGTAAGGCAACCCCGCCAGCCTAGCCGGGTCCTCAACGACAGGA
GCACGATCATGCGCACCCGTGGCCAGGACCCAACGCTGCCCGAGATCTCGATCCCGCGAAATTAATACGA
CTCACTATAGGGAGACCACAACGGTTTCCCTCTAGAAATAATTTTGTTTAACTTTAAGAAGGAGATATAC
ATATGTCGTACTACCATCACCATCACCATCACGATTACGACATCCCAACGACCGAAAACCTGTATTTTCA
GGGCGCCATGAGCGCGTTTGATGAATTCAATGAGGGCTTTGGACTAGACGTATCTGACACTCCGGAGGAG
CTGGCGTTTGAAACAGAGTCGGCTATTGAGGAAATAGAGTCTGAGACGTCTCCGGGTGACCAACCTAAGG
GCTCTGAGCCGGAGGAGATACGTGTGTGGGCTGAGGAGAAGGCGCGTAAGGCCGTAGAGGAGGGTAGGGA
GGTG
[498 nt withheld, positions 3706-4203]
CGGCGTAGATAGGGATCCGAATTCGAGCTCCGTCGACAAGCTTGCGGCCGCACTCGAGCACCACCACCAC
CACCACTGAGATCCGGCTGCTAACAAAGCCCGAAAGGAAGCTGAGTTGGCTGCTGCCACCGCTGAGCAAT
AACTAGCATAACCCCTTGGGGCCTCTAAACGGGTCTTGAGGGGTTTTTTGCTGAAAGGAGGAACTATATC
CGGAT
